Addgene plasmid #113742: pMH-Cas9-gate
Purpose: Gateway destination vector encoding Maize ubiquitin promoter driving Cas9 and 35S promoter driving hygromycin for selection in plants.
Depositing lab: Magdalena Bezanilla. Depositing organization: Dartmouth College and Medical School. Publication: Efficient and modular CRISPR-Cas9 vector system for Physcomitrella patens. Mallett DR, Chang M, Cheng X, Bezanilla M. Plant Direct. 2019 Sep 12;3(9):e00168. doi: 10.1002/pld3.168. eCollection 2019 Sep. PubMed 31523744.
Backbone
  Vector backbone: pGEM-T easy
  Backbone manufacturer: Promega
  Vector type: CRISPR ; Gateway Destination Vector
  Selectable markers: Hygromycin
Growth in bacteria
  Bacterial resistance: Chloramphenicol and Ampicillin, 25 & 100 μg/mL
  Growth temperature: 37°C
  Growth strain: ccdB Survival
  Growth instructions: May use DB3.1 cells instead of ccdB Survival
  Copy number: High Copy
Gene/Insert
  Gene/Insert name: Cas9 (alt name: SpCas9)
  Species: S. pyogenes, Z. mays
  Insert size (bp): 6197
  Promoter: Z. Mays ubiquitin promoter, 35S promoter
  Cloning method: Gateway Cloning
Terms and licenses: Academic/Nonprofit Terms; Industry Terms: Not Available to Industry
Depositor comments: Also has hygromycinR driven by 35S promoter. We are not sure of the backbone -- it came from a plasmid that was made many many years ago. It aligns well with pGEM-T Easy (which a lot of our plasmids are based on) so if we had to guess, we would say the backbone is pGEM-T Easy.
How to cite: pMH-Cas9-gate was a gift from Magdalena Bezanilla (Addgene plasmid # 113742 ; http://n2t.net/addgene:113742 ; RRID:Addgene_113742)
