[The description below was written by a language model from this plasmid's Addgene catalogue record and pLannotate feature annotations shown in this document.]
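Description:
pMH-Cas9-gate is a 13.4 kb Gateway destination vector for CRISPR-Cas9 genome editing in plants, developed as part of a modular vector system for the moss Physcomitrella patens. It is a high-copy E. coli plasmid carrying a ColE1/pUC-type origin and an ampicillin resistance gene. The depositor lists the backbone as pGEM-T Easy but notes that this is a best guess based on sequence similarity rather than a documented lineage. No T-DNA borders or plant replication elements are annotated, so the record does not indicate Agrobacterium-based delivery.

Three functional modules sit side by side. The maize polyubiquitin promoter drives Streptococcus pyogenes Cas9. The coding sequence is flanked by attB1 and attB2 sites, which suggests it was itself installed by an earlier Gateway reaction, and it is followed by a CaMV polyadenylation signal. In the opposite orientation, a CaMV 35S promoter drives the hygromycin phosphotransferase gene (hph) with its own CaMV poly(A) signal, allowing hygromycin selection of transformed plant cells. Between these lies the Gateway cassette: attR1 and attR2 flanking a chloramphenicol resistance gene and the ccdB toxin gene. Because ccdB kills ordinary E. coli, the empty vector must be maintained in a ccdB-tolerant strain under dual ampicillin and chloramphenicol selection.

An LR reaction replaces this cassette with the contents of an entry clone, and loss of ccdB gives counter-selection for recombinants. Within this system the incoming element would presumably be one or more guide RNA expression units, although the record does not state this explicitly. The result would be a single plasmid supplying nuclease, guide and plant selection marker. A NOS terminator, a NOS promoter fragment and remnants of multiple cloning sites are also annotated, apparently left over from earlier cloning steps.
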