Features (pLannotate 1.2.2; 28 found; start..end, strand, type, name):
     21..125     +  promoter       AmpR promoter: bla
    126..986     +  CDS            AmpR: β-lactamase; bla; confers resistance to ampicillin, carbenicillin, and related antibiotics
   1157..1745    +  rep_origin     ori: high-copy-number ColE1/pMB1/pBR322/pUC origin of replication
   1928..2020    +  CDS            lacI (fragment): lac repressor; lacI; The lac repressor binds to the lac operator to inhibit transcription in E. coli. This inhibition can be relieved by adding lactose or isopropyl-β-D-thiogalactopyranoside (IPTG).
   2033..2054    +  protein_bind   CAP binding site: CAP binding activates transcription in the presence of cAMP. E. coli catabolite activator protein
   2069..2099    +  promoter       lac promoter: promoter for the E. coli lac operon
   2103..2125    +  protein_bind   lac operator (fragment): The lac repressor binds to the lac operator to inhibit transcription in E. coli. This inhibition can be relieved by adding lactose or isopropyl-β-D-thiogalactopyranoside (IPTG). lac repressor encoded by lacI
   2701..2877    -  polyA_signal   CaMV poly(A) signal: cauliflower mosaic virus polyadenylation signal
   2950..3972    -  CDS            hph: KHYB_ECOLX - Experimental evidence at protein level: Swiss-Prot protein existence level 1. The aminoglycoside phosphotransferases achieve inactivation of their antibiotic substrates by phosphorylation. Only phosphorylates hygromycin and closely related compounds such as demethyl analogs and destomycin. From Escherichia coli.
   4002..4347    -  promoter       CaMV 35S promoter: strong constitutive promoter from cauliflower mosaic virus
   4004..4050    -  promoter       minimal CaMV 35S promoter: minimal 35S promoter from cauliflower mosaic virus
   4380..4632    -  terminator     NOS terminator: nopaline synthase terminator and poly(A) signal
   4643..4704    -  misc_feature   MCS (fragment): pBluescript multiple cloning site
   4753..4877    +  protein_bind   attR1: mutant version of attR; recombination site for the Gateway® LR reaction LR Clonase™
   4902..4932    +  promoter       lac UV5 promoter: E. coli lac promoter with an "up" mutation
   4956..4985    +  promoter       cat promoter (fragment): promoter of the E. coli cat gene encoding chloramphenicol acetyltransferase
   4986..5645    +  CDS            CmR: chloramphenicol acetyltransferase; cat; confers resistance to chloramphenicol
   5824..5982    +  CDS            ccdA (fragment): CCDA_ECO57 - Also known as H, letA. Experimental evidence at protein level: Swiss-Prot protein existence level 1. Antitoxin component of a type II toxin-antitoxin (TA) system which inhibits the post-segregational killing (PSK) of plasmid-free cells, also referred to as a plasmid addiction system. Binds to and blocks the activity of CcdB; will also remove bound CcdB protein from the CcdB-GyrA complex by forming a CcdA-CcdB complex, a process termed rejuvenation. Functions as a transcriptional corepressor for the ccdAB operon, repression also requires CcdB (By similarity). From Escherichia coli
   5987..6289    +  CDS            ccdB: CCDB_ECOLI - Also known as G, letB, letD. Experimental evidence at protein level: Swiss-Prot protein existence level 1. Toxic component of a type II toxin-antitoxin (TA) system, functioning in plasmid maintainence. Responsible for the post- segregational killing (PSK) of plasmid-free cells, also referred to as a plasmid addiction system. Half-life of over 2 hours. Cell killing by CcdB is accompanied by filamentation, defects in chromosome and plasmid segregation, defects in cell division, formation of anucleate cells, decreased DNA synthesis and plasmid loss. Interferes with the activity of DN
   6333..6457    -  protein_bind   attR2: mutant version of attR; recombination site for the Gateway® LR reaction LR Clonase™
   6480..8472    +  promoter       Ubi promoter: maize polyubiquitin gene promoter
   8496..8516    +  protein_bind   attB1: mutant version of attB; core recombination site for the Gateway® BP reaction BP Clonase™
   8567..12667   +  CDS            cas9: CAS9_STRP1 - Also known as csn1 From Streptococcus pyogenes serotype M1.
  12687..12711   -  protein_bind   attB2: mutant version of attB; recombination site for the Gateway® BP reaction BP Clonase™
  12830..12989   +  polyA_signal   CaMV poly(A) signal (fragment): cauliflower mosaic virus polyadenylation signal
  13016..13038   -  misc_feature   MCS (fragment): pUC18/19 multiple cloning site
  13131..13310   +  promoter       NOS promoter: nopaline synthase promoter
  13374..13418   -  misc_feature   MCS (fragment): pBluescript multiple cloning site
>Addgene plasmid #113742 | pMH-Cas9-gate | addgene full sequence | sequence record 238953 | Addgene NGS Result
GCACTTTTCGGGGAAATGTGCGCGGAACCCCTATTTGTTTATTTTTCTAAATACATTCAAATATGTATCC
GCTCATGAGACAATAACCCTGATAAATGCTTCAATAATATTGAAAAAGGAAGAGTATGAGTATTCAACAT
TTCCGTGTCGCCCTTATTCCCTTTTTTGCGGCATTTTGCCTTCCTGTTTTTGCTCACCCAGAAACGCTGG
TGAAAGTAAAAGATGCTGAAGATCAGTTGGGTGCACGAGTGGGTTACATCGAACTGGATCTCAACAGCGG
TAAGATCCTTGAGAGTTTTCGCCCCGAAGAACGTTTTCCAATGATGAGCACTTTTAAAGTTCTGCTATGT
GGCGCGGTATTATCCCGTATTGACGCCGGGCAAGAGCAACTCGGTCGCCGCATACACTATTCTCAGAATG
ACTTGGTTGAGTACTCACCAGTCACAGAAAAGCATCTTACGGATGGCATGACAGTAAGAGAATTATGCAG
TGCTGCCATAACCATGAGTGATAACACTGCGGCCAACTTACTTCTGACAACGATCGGAGGACCGAAGGAG
CTAACCGCTTTTTTGCACAACATGGGGGATCATGTAACTCGCCTTGATCGTTGGGAACCGGAGCTGAATG
AAGCCATACCAAACGACGAGCGTGACACCACGATGCCTGTAGCAATGGCAACAACGTTGCGCAAACTATT
AACTGGCGAACTACTTACTCTAGCTTCCCGGCAACAATTAATAGACTGGATGGAGGCGGATAAAGTTGCA
GGACCACTTCTGCGCTCGGCCCTTCCGGCTGGCTGGTTTATTGCTGATAAATCTGGAGCCGGTGAGCGTG
GGTCTCGCGGTATCATTGCAGCACTGGGGCCAGATGGTAAGCCCTCCCGTATCGTAGTTATCTACACGAC
GGGGAGTCAGGCAACTATGGATGAACGAAATAGACAGATCGCTGAGATAGGTGCCTCACTGATTAAGCAT
TGGTAACTGTCAGACCAAGTTTACTCATATATACTTTAGATTGATTTAAAACTTCATTTTTAATTTAAAA
GGATCTAGGTGAAGATCCTTTTTGATAATCTCATGACCAAAATCCCTTAACGTGAGTTTTCGTTCCACTG
AGCGTCAGACCCCGTAGAAAAGATCAAAGGATCTTCTTGAGATCCTTTTTTTCTGCGCGTAATCTGCTGC
TTGCAAACAAAAAAACCACCGCTACCAGCGGTGGTTTGTTTGCCGGATCAAGAGCTACCAACTCTTTTTC
CGAAGGTAACTGGCTTCAGCAGAGCGCAGATACCAAATACTGTTCTTCTAGTGTAGCCGTAGTTAGGCCA
CCACTTCAAGAACTCTGTAGCACCGCCTACATACCTCGCTCTGCTAATCCTGTTACCAGTGGCTGCTGCC
AGTGGCGATAAGTCGTGTCTTACCGGGTTGGACTCAAGACGATAGTTACCGGATAAGGCGCAGCGGTCGG
GCTGAACGGGGGGTTCGTGCACACAGCCCAGCTTGGAGCGAACGACCTACACCGAACTGAGATACCTACA
GCGTGAGCTATGAGAAAGCGCCACGCTTCCCGAAGGGAGAAAGGCGGACAGGTATCCGGTAAGCGGCAGG
GTCGGAACAGGAGAGCGCACGAGGGAGCTTCCAGGGGGAAACGCCTGGTATCTTTATAGTCCTGTCGGGT
TTCGCCACCTCTGACTTGAGCGTCGATTTTTGTGATGCTCGTCAGGGGGGCGGAGCCTATGGAAAAACGC
CAGCAACGCGGCCTTTTTACGGTTCCTGGCCTTTTGCTGGCCTTTTGCTCACATGTTCTTTCCTGCGTTA
TCCCCTGATTCTGTGGATAACCGTATTACCGCCTTTGAGTGAGCTGATACCGCTCGCCGCAGCCGAACGA
CCGAGCGCAGCGAGTCAGTGAGCGAGGAAGCGGAAGAGCGCCCAATACGCAAACCGCCTCTCCCCGCGCG
TTGGCCGATTCATTAATGCAGCTGGCACGACAGGTTTCCCGACTGGAAAGCGGGCAGTGAGCACAACGCA
ATTAATGTGAGTTAGCTCACTCATTAGGCACCCCAGGCTTTACACTTTATGCTTCCGGCTCGTATGTTGT
GTGGAATTGTGAGCGGATAACAATTTCACACAGGAAACAGCTATGACCATGATTACGCCAAGCTAGATCT
CGAGATATCGCATGCGATCCCCGTCACCGGTGTGAGGGAACTAGTTTTGATCTTGAAAGATCTTTTATCT
TTAGAGTTAAGAACTCTTTCGTATTTTGGTGAGGTTTTATCCTCTTGAGTTTTGGTCATAGACCTATTCA
TGGCTCTGATACCAATTTTTAAGCGGGGGCTTATGCGGATTATTTCTTAAATTGATAAGGGGTTATTAGG
GGGTATAGGGTATAAATACAAGCATTCCCTTAGCGTATAGTATAAGTATAGTAGCGTACCTCTATCAAAT
TTCCATCTTCTTACCTTGCACAGGGCCTGCAACCTTATCCTTCCTTGTCTTCCTCCTTCCTTCCGTCCAC
TTCATCATATTTAAACCAAACCTACGGGGGAGTCAACGTAACCAACCCTGCCTTAGCATCTTTTCCCTAA
CGGCCTCCTGCCTAAGCGGTACTTCTAGCTTCGAACGGCGTCTGGGCTCCAGGTTTAGTCGTCTCGTGTC
TGGTTTATATTCACGACAAAGATCTATAGGGACTTTAGGAGATCTGGATTTTAGTACTGGATTTTGGTTT
TAGGAATTAGAAATTTTATTGATAGAAGTATTTTACAAATACAAATACATACTAAGGGTTTCTTATATGC
TCAACACATGAGCGAAACCCTATAAGAACCCTAATTTCCCTTATCGGGAAACTACTCACACATTATTTAT
GGAGAAAATAGAGAGAGATAGATTTGTAGAGAGAGACTGGTGATTTCAGCGTACCGTCCGAACCCCAGAG
TCCCGCTCATTCCTTTGCCCTCGGACGAGTGCTGGGGCGTCGGTTTCCACTATCGGCGAGTACTTCTACA
CAGCCATCGGTCCAGACGGCCGCGCTTCTGCGGGCGATTTGTGTACGCCCGACAGTCCCGGCTCCGGATC
GGACGATTGCGTCGCATCGACCCTGCGCCCAAGCTGCATCATCGAAATTGCCGTCAACCAAGCTCTGATA
GAGTTGGTCAAGACCAATGCGGAGCATATACGCCCGGAGCCGCGGCGATCCTGCAAGCTCCGGATGCCTC
CGCTCGAAGTAGCGCGTCTGCTGCTCCATACAAGCCAACCACGGCCTCCAGAAGAAGATGTTGGCGACCT
CGTATTGGGAATCCCCGAACATCGCCTCGCTCCAGTCAATGACCGCTGTTATGCGGCCATTGTCCGTCAG
GACATTGTTGGAGCCGAAATCCGCGTGCACGAGGTGCCGGACTTCGGGGCAGTCCTCGGCCCAAAGCATC
AGCTCATCGAGAGCCTGCGCGACGGACGCACTGACGGTGTCGTCCATCACAGTTTGCCAGTGATACACAT
GGGGATCAGCAATCGCGCATATGAAATCACGCCATGTAGTGTATTGACCGATTCCTTGCGGTCCGAATGG
GCCGAACCCGCTCGTCTGGCTAAGATCGGCCGCAGCGATCGCATCCATGGCCTCCGCGACCGGCTGCAGA
ACAGCGGGCAGTTCGGTTTCAGGCAGGTCTTGCAACGTGACACCCTGTGCACGGCGGGAGATGCAATAGG
TCAGGCTCTCGCTGAATTCCCCAATGTCAAGCACTTCCGGAATCGGGAGCGCGGCCGATGCAAAGTGCCG
ATAAACATAACGATCTTTGTAGAAACCATCGGCGCAGCTATTTACCCGCAGGACATATCCACGCCCTCCT
ACATCGAAGCTGAAAGCACGAGATTCTTCGCCCTCCGAGAGCTGCATCAGGTCGGAGACGCTGTCGAACT
TTTCGATCAGAAACTTCTCGACAGACGTCGCGGTGAGTTCAGGCTTTTTCATGCCTGCAGGTCGGTTCTC
CATGCTTGGGCTGTCCTCTCCAAATGAAATGAACTTCCTTATATAGAGGAAGGGTCTTGCGAAGGATAGT
GGGATTGTGCGTCATCCCTTACGTCAGTGGAGATGTCACATCAATCCACTTGCTTTGAAGACGTGGTTGG
AACGTCTTCTTTTTCCACGATGCTCCTCGTGGGTGGGGGTCCATCTTTGGGACCACTGTCGGCAGAGGCA
TCTTGAATGATAGCCTTTCCTTTATCGCAATGATGGCATTTGTAGGAGCCACCTTCCTTTTCTACTGTCC
TTTCGATGAAGTGACAGATAGCTGGGCAATGGAATCCGAGGAGGTTTCCCGAAATTACCCTTTGTTGAAA
AGTCTCAATAGCCCTTTGGTCTTCTGAGACTGTATCCCCGATCTAGTAACATAGATGACACCGCGCGCGA
TAATTTATCCTAGTTTGCGCGCTATATTTTGTTTTCTATCGCGTATTAAATGTATAATTGCGGGACTCTA
ATCATAAAAACCCATCTCATAAATAACGTCATGCATTACATGTTAATTATTACATGCTTAACGTAATTCA
ACAGAAATTATATGATAATCATCGCAAGACCGGCAACAGGATTCAATCTTAAGAAACTTTATTGCCAAAT
GTTTGAACGATCTTGGAGTAGGGGTACCGGGCCCCCCCTCGAGGTCGACGGTATCGATAAGCTTGATATC
GAATTCCTGCAGCCAAACTGAAGGCGGGAAACGACAATCTGATCCAAGCTCAAGCTAAGCTTACAAGTTT
GTACAAAAAAGCTGAACGAGAAACGTAAAATGATATAAATATCAATATATTAAATTAGATTTTGCATAAA
AAACAGACTACATAATACTGTAAAACACAACATATCCAGTCACTATGGCGGCCGCATTAGGCACCCCAGG
CTTTACACTTTATGCTTCCGGCTCGTATAATGTGTGGATTTTGAGTTAGGATCCGTCGAGATTTTCAGGA
GCTAAGGAAGCTAAAATGGAGAAAAAAATCACTGGATATACCACCGTTGATATATCCCAATGGCATCGTA
AAGAACATTTTGAGGCATTTCAGTCAGTTGCTCAATGTACCTATAACCAGACCGTTCAGCTGGATATTAC
GGCCTTTTTAAAGACCGTAAAGAAAAATAAGCACAAGTTTTATCCGGCCTTTATTCACATTCTTGCCCGC
CTGATGAATGCTCATCCGGAATTCCGTATGGCAATGAAAGACGGTGAGCTGGTGATATGGGATAGTGTTC
ACCCTTGTTACACCGTTTTCCATGAGCAAACTGAAACGTTTTCATCGCTCTGGAGTGAATACCACGACGA
TTTCCGGCAGTTTCTACACATATATTCGCAAGATGTGGCGTGTTACGGTGAAAACCTGGCCTATTTCCCT
AAAGGGTTTATTGAGAATATGTTTTTCGTCTCAGCCAATCCCTGGGTGAGTTTCACCAGTTTTGATTTAA
ACGTGGCCAATATGGACAACTTCTTCGCCCCCGTTTTCACCATGGGCAAATATTATACGCAAGGCGACAA
GGTGCTGATGCCGCTGGCGATTCAGGTTCATCATGCCGTTTGTGATGGCTTCCATGTCGGCAGAATGCTT
AATGAATTACAACAGTACTGCGATGAGTGGCAGGGCGGGGCGTAAACGCGTGGATCCGGCTTACTAAAAG
CCAGATAACAGTATGCGTATTTGCGCGCTGATTTTTGCGGTATAAGAATATATACTGATATGTATACCCG
AAGTATGTCAAAAAGAGGTATGCTATGAAGCAGCGTATTACAGTGACAGTTGACAGCGACAGCTATCAGT
TGCTCAAGGCATATATGATGTCAATATCTCCGGTCTGGTAAGCACAACCATGCAGAATGAAGCCCGTCGT
CTGCGTGCCGAACGCTGGAAAGCGGAAAATCAGGAAGGGATGGCTGAGGTCGCCCGGTTTATTGAAATGA
ACGGCTCTTTTGCTGACGAGAACAGGGGCTGGTGAAATGCAGTTTAAGGTTTACACCTATAAAAGAGAGA
GCCGTTATCGTCTGTTTGTGGATGTACAGAGTGATATTATTGACACGCCCGGGCGACGGATGGTGATCCC
CCTGGCCAGTGCACGTCTGCTGTCAGATAAAGTCTCCCGTGAACTTTACCCGGTGGTGCATATCGGGGAT
GAAAGCTGGCGCATGATGACCACCGATATGGCCAGTGTGCCGGTCTCCGTTATCGGGGAAGAAGTGGCTG
ATCTCAGCCACCGCGAAAATGACATCAAAAACGCCATTAACCTGATGTTCTGGGGAATATAAATGTCAGG
CTCCCTTATACACAGCCAGTCTGCAGGTCGACCATAGTGACTGGATATGTTGTGTTTTACAGTATTATGT
AGTCTGTTTTTTATGCAAAATCTAATTTAATATATTGATATTTATATCATTTTACGTTTCTCGTTCAGCT
TTCTTGTACAAAGTGGTTCTAGAGATCAAGCTTGCATGCCTGCAGTGCAGCGTGACCCGGTCGTGCCCCT
CTCTAGAGATAATGAGCATTGCATGTCTAAGTTATAAAAAATTACCACATATTTTTTTTGTCACACTTGT
TTGAAGTGCAGTTTATCTATCTTTATACATATATTTAAACTTTACTCTACGAATAATATAATCTATAGTA
CTACAATAATATCAGTGTTTTAGAGAATCATATAAATGAACAGTTAGACATGGTCTAAAGGACAATTGAG
TATTTTGACAACAGGACTCTACAGTTTTATCTTTTTAGTGTGCATGTGTTCTCCTTTTTTTTTGCAAATA
GCTTCACCTATATAATACTTCATCCATTTTATTAGTACATCCATTTAGGGTTTAGGGTTAATGGTTTTTA
TAGACTAATTTTTTTAGTACATCTATTTTATTCTATTTTAGCCTCTAAATTAAGAAAACTAAAACTCTAT
TTTAGTTTTTTTATTTAATAATTTAGATATAAAATAGAATAAAATAAAGTGACTAAAAATTAAACAAATA
CCCTTTAAGAAATTAAAAAAACTAAGGAAACATTTTTCTTGTTTCGAGTAGATAATGCCAGCCTGTTAAA
CGCCGTCGACGAGTCTAACGGACACCAACCAGCGAACCAGCAGCGTCGCGTCGGGCCAAGCGAAGCAGAC
GGCACGGCATCTCTGTCGCTGCCTCTGGACCCCTCTCGAGAGTTCCGCTCCACCGTTGGACTTGCTCCGC
TGTCGGCATCCAGAAATTGCGTGGCGGAGCGGCAGACGTGAGCCGGCACGGCAGGCGGCCTCCTCCTCCT
CTCACGGCACCGGCAGCTACGGGGGATTCCTTTCCCACCGCTCCTTCGCTTTCCCTTCCTCGCCCGCCGT
AATAAATAGACACCCCCTCCACACCCTCTTTCCCCAACCTCGTGTTGTTCGGAGCGCACACACACACAAC
CAGATCTCCCCCAAATCCACCCGTCGGCACCTCCGCTTCAAGGTACGCCGCTCGTCCTCCCCCCCCCCCC
CTCTCTACCTTCTCTAGATCGGCGTTCCGGTCCATGGTTAGGGCCCGGTAGTTCTACTTCTGTTCATGTT
TGTGTTAGATCCGTGTTTGTGTTAGATCCGTGCTGCTAGCGTTCGTACACGGATGCGACCTGTACGTCAG
ACACGTTCTGATTGCTAACTTGCCAGTGTTTCTCTTTGGGGAATCCTGGGATGGCTCTAGCCGTTCCGCA
GACGGGATCGATTTCATGATTTTTTTTGTTTCGTTGCATAGGGTTTGGTTTGCCCTTTTCCTTTATTTCA
ATATATGCCGTGCACTTGTTTGTCGGGTCATCTTTTCATGCTTTTTTTTGTCTTGGTTGTGATGATGTGG
TCTGGTTGGGCGGTCGTTCTAGATCGGAGTAGAATTCTGTTTCAAACTACCTGGTGGATTTATTAATTTT
GGATCTGTATGTGTGTGCCATACATATTCATAGTTACGAATTGAAGATGATGGATGGAAATATCGATCTA
GGATAGGTATACATGTTGATGCGGGTTTTACTGATGCATATACAGAGATGCTTTTTGTTCGCTTGGTTGT
GATGATGTGGTGTGGTTGGGCGGTCGTTCATTCGTTCTAGATCGGAGTAGAATACTGTTTCAAACTACCT
GGTGTATTTATTAATTTTGGAACTGTATGTGTGTGTCATACATCTTCATAGTTACGAGTTTAAGATGGAT
GGAAATATCGATCTAGGATAGGTATACATGTTGATGTGGGTTTTACTGATGCATATACATGATGGCATAT
GCAGCATCTATTCATATGCTCTAACCTTGAGTACCTATCTATTATAATAAACAAGTATGTTTTATAATTA
TTTTGATCTTGATATACTTGGATGATGGCATATGCAGCAGCTATATGTGGATTTTTTTAGCCCTGCCTTC
ATACGCTATTTATTTGCTTGGTACTGTTTCTTTTGTCGATGCTCACCCTGTTGTTTGGTGTTACTTCTGC
AGGTCGACTCTAGAGGATCCCGGGGCAAGTTTGTACAAAAAAGCAGGCTCCGCGGCCGCCCCCTTCACCA
TGGCCCCAAAGAAGAAGCGCAAGGTCGACAAGAAGTACTCCATCGGCCTCGACATCGGCACCAATTCTGT
TGGCTGGGCCGTGATCACCGACGAGTACAAGGTGCCGTCCAAGAAGTTCAAGGTCCTCGGCAACACCGAC
CGCCACTCCATCAAGAAGAATCTCATCGGCGCCCTGCTGTTCGACTCTGGCGAGACAGCCGAGGCTACAA
GGCTCAAGAGGACCGCTAGACGCAGGTACACCAGGCGCAAGAACCGCATCTGCTACCTCCAAGAGATCTT
CTCCAACGAGATGGCCAAGGTGGACGACAGCTTCTTCCACAGGCTCGAGGAGAGCTTCCTCGTCGAGGAG
GACAAGAAGCACGAGCGCCATCCGATCTTCGGCAACATCGTGGATGAGGTGGCCTACCACGAGAAGTACC
CGACCATCTACCACCTCCGCAAGAAGCTCGTCGACTCCACCGATAAGGCCGACCTCAGGCTCATCTACCT
CGCCCTCGCCCACATGATCAAGTTCAGGGGCCACTTCCTCATCGAGGGCGACCTCAACCCGGACAACTCC
GATGTGGACAAGCTGTTCATCCAGCTCGTGCAGACCTACAACCAGCTGTTCGAGGAGAACCCGATCAACG
CCTCTGGCGTTGACGCCAAGGCTATTCTCTCTGCCAGGCTCTCTAAGTCCCGCAGGCTCGAGAATCTGAT
CGCCCAACTTCCGGGCGAGAAGAAGAATGGCCTCTTCGGCAACCTGATCGCCCTCTCTCTTGGCCTCACC
CCGAACTTCAAGTCCAACTTCGACCTCGCCGAGGACGCCAAGCTCCAGCTTTCCAAGGACACCTACGACG
ACGACCTCGACAATCTCCTCGCCCAGATTGGCGATCAGTACGCCGATCTGTTCCTCGCCGCCAAGAATCT
CTCCGACGCCATCCTCCTCAGCGACATCCTCAGGGTGAACACCGAGATCACCAAGGCCCCACTCTCCGCC
TCCATGATCAAGAGGTACGACGAGCACCACCAGGACCTCACACTCCTCAAGGCCCTCGTGAGACAGCAGC
TCCCAGAGAAGTACAAGGAGATCTTCTTCGACCAGTCCAAGAACGGCTACGCCGGCTACATCGATGGCGG
CGCTTCTCAAGAGGAGTTCTACAAGTTCATCAAGCCGATCCTCGAGAAGATGGACGGCACCGAGGAGCTG
CTCGTGAAGCTCAATAGAGAGGACCTCCTCCGCAAGCAGCGCACCTTCGATAATGGCTCCATCCCGCACC
AGATCCACCTCGGCGAGCTTCATGCTATCCTCCGCAGGCAAGAGGACTTCTACCCGTTCCTCAAGGACAA
CCGCGAGAAGATTGAGAAGATCCTCACCTTCCGCATCCCGTACTACGTGGGCCCGCTCGCCAGGGGCAAC
TCCAGGTTCGCCTGGATGACCAGAAAGTCCGAGGAGACAATCACCCCCTGGAACTTCGAGGAGGTGGTGG
ATAAGGGCGCCTCTGCCCAGTCTTTCATCGAGCGCATGACCAACTTCGACAAGAACCTCCCGAACGAGAA
GGTGCTCCCGAAGCACTCACTCCTCTACGAGTACTTCACCGTGTACAACGAGCTGACCAAGGTGAAGTAC
GTGACCGAGGGGATGAGGAAGCCAGCTTTCCTTAGCGGCGAGCAAAAGAAGGCCATCGTCGACCTGCTGT
TCAAGACCAACCGCAAGGTGACCGTGAAGCAGCTCAAGGAGGACTACTTCAAGAAAATCGAGTGCTTCGA
CTCCGTCGAGATCTCCGGCGTCGAGGATAGGTTCAATGCCTCCCTCGGGACCTACCACGACCTCCTCAAG
ATTATCAAGGACAAGGACTTCCTCGACAACGAGGAGAACGAGGACATCCTCGAGGACATCGTGCTCACCC
TCACCCTCTTCGAGGACCGCGAGATGATCGAGGAGCGCCTCAAGACATACGCCCACCTCTTCGACGACAA
GGTGATGAAGCAGCTGAAGCGCAGGCGCTATACCGGCTGGGGCAGGCTCTCTAGGAAGCTCATCAACGGC
ATCCGCGACAAGCAGTCCGGCAAGACGATCCTCGACTTCCTCAAGTCCGACGGCTTCGCCAACCGCAACT
TCATGCAGCTCATCCACGACGACTCCCTCACCTTCAAGGAGGACATCCAAAAGGCCCAGGTGTCCGGCCA
AGGCGATTCCCTCCATGAACATATCGCCAATCTCGCCGGCTCCCCGGCTATCAAGAAGGGCATTCTCCAG
ACCGTGAAGGTGGTGGACGAGCTGGTGAAGGTGATGGGCAGGCACAAGCCAGAGAACATCGTGATCGAGA
TGGCCCGCGAGAACCAGACCACACAGAAGGGCCAAAAGAACTCCCGCGAGCGCATGAAGAGGATCGAGGA
GGGCATTAAGGAGCTGGGCTCCCAGATCCTCAAGGAGCACCCAGTCGAGAACACCCAGCTCCAGAACGAG
AAGCTCTACCTCTACTACCTCCAGAACGGCCGCGACATGTACGTGGACCAAGAGCTGGACATCAACCGCC
TCTCCGACTACGACGTGGACCATATTGTGCCGCAGTCCTTCCTGAAGGACGACTCCATCGACAACAAGGT
GCTCACCCGCTCCGACAAGAACAGGGGCAAGTCCGATAACGTGCCGTCCGAAGAGGTCGTCAAGAAGATG
AAGAACTACTGGCGCCAGCTCCTCAACGCCAAGCTCATCACCCAGAGGAAGTTCGACAACCTCACCAAGG
CCGAGAGAGGCGGCCTTTCCGAGCTTGATAAGGCCGGCTTCATCAAGCGCCAGCTCGTCGAGACACGCCA
GATCACAAAGCACGTGGCCCAGATCCTCGACTCCCGCATGAACACCAAGTACGACGAGAACGACAAGCTC
ATCCGCGAGGTGAAGGTCATCACCCTCAAGTCCAAGCTCGTGTCCGACTTCCGCAAGGACTTCCAGTTCT
ACAAGGTGCGCGAGATCAACAACTACCACCACGCCCACGACGCCTACCTCAATGCCGTGGTGGGCACAGC
CCTCATCAAGAAGTACCCAAAGCTCGAGTCCGAGTTCGTGTACGGCGACTACAAGGTGTACGACGTGCGC
AAGATGATCGCCAAGTCCGAGCAAGAGATCGGCAAGGCGACCGCCAAGTACTTCTTCTACTCCAACATCA
TGAATTTCTTCAAGACCGAGATCACGCTCGCCAACGGCGAGATTAGGAAGAGGCCGCTCATCGAGACAAA
CGGCGAGACAGGCGAGATCGTGTGGGACAAGGGCAGGGATTTCGCCACAGTGCGCAAGGTGCTCTCCATG
CCGCAAGTGAACATCGTGAAGAAGACCGAGGTTCAGACCGGCGGCTTCTCCAAGGAGTCCATCCTCCCAA
AGCGCAACTCCGACAAGCTGATCGCCCGCAAGAAGGACTGGGACCCGAAGAAGTATGGCGGCTTCGATTC
TCCGACCGTGGCCTACTCTGTGCTCGTGGTTGCCAAGGTCGAGAAGGGCAAGAGCAAGAAGCTCAAGTCC
GTCAAGGAGCTGCTGGGCATCACGATCATGGAGCGCAGCAGCTTCGAGAAGAACCCAATCGACTTCCTCG
AGGCCAAGGGCTACAAGGAGGTGAAGAAGGACCTCATCATCAAGCTCCCGAAGTACAGCCTCTTCGAGCT
TGAGAACGGCCGCAAGAGAATGCTCGCCTCTGCTGGCGAGCTTCAGAAGGGCAACGAGCTTGCTCTCCCG
TCCAAGTACGTGAACTTCCTCTACCTCGCCTCCCACTACGAGAAGCTCAAGGGCTCCCCAGAGGACAACG
AGCAAAAGCAGCTGTTCGTCGAGCAGCACAAGCACTACCTCGACGAGATCATCGAGCAGATCTCCGAGTT
CTCCAAGCGCGTGATCCTCGCCGATGCCAACCTCGATAAGGTGCTCAGCGCCTACAACAAGCACCGCGAT
AAGCCAATTCGCGAGCAGGCCGAGAACATCATCCACCTCTTCACCCTCACCAACCTCGGCGCTCCAGCCG
CCTTCAAGTACTTCGACACCACCATCGACCGCAAGCGCTACACCTCTACCAAGGAGGTTCTCGACGCCAC
CCTCATCCACCAGTCTATCACAGGCCTCTACGAGACACGCATCGACCTCTCACAACTCGGCGGCGATTGA
AAGGGTGGGCGCGCCGACCCAGCTTTCTTGTACAAAGTGGTGATATCCCGCGGCCATGGCGGCCGGGAGC
ATGCGACGTCGATCTAACTGACTAGCCGCGGCCATGCTAGAGTCCGCAAAAATCACCAGTCTCTCTCTAC
AAATCTATCTCTCTCTATTTTTCTCCAGAATAATGTGTGAGTAGTTCCCAGATAAGGGAATTAGGGTTCT
TATAGGGTTTCGCTCATGTGTTGAGCATATAAGAAACCCTTAGTATGTATTTGTATTTGTAAAATACTTC
TATCAATAAAATTTCTAATTCCTAAAACCAAAATCCAGTGACCTGCAGGCATGCGACGTCGGGCCCTCTA
GAGGATCCCCGGGTACCGCGAATTATCGATCATGAGCGGAGAATTAAGGGAGTCACGTTATGACCCCCGC
CGATGACGCGGGACAAGCCGTTTTACGTTTGGAACTGACAGAACCGCAACGTTGAAGGAGCCACTGAGCC
GCGGGTTTCTGGAGTTTAATGAGCTAAGCACATACGTCAGAAACCATTATTGCGCGTTCAAAAGTCGCCT
AAGGTCACTATCAGCTAGCAAATATTTCTTGTCAAAAATGCTCCACTGACGTTCCATAAATTCCCCTCGG
TATCCAATTAGAGTCTCATATTCACTCTCAACTCGAATCCCCCCTATGAAAAAGCCTGAACTCACCGCGA
CGTGGGGGATCCACTAGTTCTAGAGCGGCCGCCACCGCGGTGGAGCTCGAATTAGCTTGGCACTGGCAGG
TG
